Addgene plasmid #233584: AiP20074 - pAAV-AiE3100m-minBG-SYFP2-WPRE3-BGHpA
Purpose: AiE3100m is an enhancer sequence, designed to drive AAV-mediated transgene expression in specific populations of brain cells
Depositing lab: Bosiljka Tasic. Depositing organization: Allen Institute. Publication: A suite of enhancer AAVs and transgenic mouse lines for genetic access to cortical cell types. Ben-Simon Y, Hooper M, Narayan S, Daigle TL, Dwivedi D, Way SW, Oster A, Stafford DA, Mich JK, Taormina MJ, Martinez RA, Opitz-Araya X, Roth JR, Alexander JR, Allen S, Amster A, Arbuckle J, Ayala A, Baker PM, Bakken TE, Barcelli T, Barta S, Bendrick J, Bertagnolli D, Bielstein C, Bishwakarma P, Bowlus J, Boyer G, Brouner K, Casian B, Casper T, Chakka AB, Chakrabarty R, Chance RK, Chavan S, Clark M, Colbert K, Collman F, Daniel S, Departee M, DiValentin P, Donadio N, Dotson N, Egdorf T, Fliss T, Gabitto M, Garcia J, Gary A, Gasperini M, Gloe J, Goldy J, Gore BB, Graybuck L, Greisman N, Haeseleer F, Halterman C, Haradon Z, Hastings SD, Helback O, Ho W, Hockemeyer D, Huang C, Huff S, Hunker A, Johansen N, Jones D, Juneau Z, Kalmbach B, Kannan M, Khem S, Kussick E, Kutsal R, Larsen R, Lee C, Lee AY, Leibly M, Lenz GH, Li S, Liang E, Lusk N, Madigan Z, Malloy J, Malone J, McCue R, Melchor J, Mollenkopf T, Moosman S, Morin E, Newman D, Ng L, Ngo K, Omstead V, Otto S, Oyama A, Pena N, Pham T, Phillips E, Pom CA, Potekhina L, Ransford S, Ray PL, Rette D, Reynoldson C, Rimorin C, Rocha D, Ruiz A, Sanchez REA, Sawyer L, Sedeno-Cortes A, Sevigny JP, Shapovalova N, Shepard N, Shulga L, Sigler AR, Siverts L, Soliman S, Somasundaram S, Staats B, Stewart K, Szelenyi E, Tieu M, Trader C, Tran A, van Velthoven CTJ, Walker M, Wang Y, Weed N, Wirthlin M, Wood T, Wynalda B, Yao Z, Zhou T, Ariza J, Dee N, Reding M, Ronellenfitch K, Mufti S, Sunkin SM, Smith KA, Esposito L, Waters J, Thyagarajan B, Yao S, Lein ES, Zeng H, Levi BP, Ngai J, Ting JT, Tasic B. Cell. 2025 May 16:S0092-8674(25)00513-6. doi: 10.1016/j.cell.2025.05.002. PubMed 40403729.
Backbone
  Vector backbone: rAAV
  Vector type: AAV
Growth in bacteria
  Bacterial resistance: Ampicillin, 100 μg/mL
  Growth temperature: 30°C
  Growth strain: NEB Stable
  Copy number: Unknown
Gene/Insert
  Gene/Insert name: SYFP2
Terms and licenses: Academic/Nonprofit Terms; Industry Terms: Not Available to Industry
How to cite: AiP20074 - pAAV-AiE3100m-minBG-SYFP2-WPRE3-BGHpA was a gift from Bosiljka Tasic (Addgene plasmid # 233584 ; http://n2t.net/addgene:233584 ; RRID:Addgene_233584)
