[The description below was written by a language model from this plasmid's Addgene catalogue record and pLannotate feature annotations shown in this document.]
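Description:
AiP20074 - pAAV-AiE3100m-minBG-SYFP2-WPRE3-BGHpA is a recombinant AAV transfer plasmid of about 4.9 kb, built to package an enhancer-driven fluorescent reporter into AAV particles for delivery to the brain. The expression cassette is flanked by AAV2 inverted terminal repeats, which are the cis elements needed for replication and encapsidation of the vector genome. The annotation finds a full ITR downstream of the cassette but only short ITR fragments upstream, a common result for these repetitive, structured sequences in assembled reads. In bacteria, the plasmid is maintained through a high-copy ColE1/pUC-type origin and selected with ampicillin through the β-lactamase gene and its own promoter. An f1 phage origin and small remnants of pBR322 bom and rop sequences are also present in the backbone. The use of a recombination-deficient stable strain is consistent with the need to protect the ITRs.

According to the construct name, the payload consists of the AiE3100m enhancer placed upstream of a minimal beta-globin promoter (minBG). Neither element is annotated in the feature table, but they presumably lie in the unannotated region between the upstream ITR fragments and the reporter. A minimal promoter has little activity on its own, so expression depends on the enhancer, which is intended to restrict transgene expression to specific populations of brain cells. The record does not say which populations. The reporter is SYFP2, a monomeric, rapidly maturing yellow fluorescent protein derived from Aequorea victoria. It is followed by WPRE3, a shortened woodchuck hepatitis virus posttranscriptional element that boosts transcript expression and appears in the table as two WPRE fragments. A bovine growth hormone polyadenylation signal ends the cassette. The construct belongs to a collection of enhancer AAVs for genetic access to cortical cell types, where it is used to label cells and assess the enhancer's specificity.
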