Features (pLannotate 1.2.2; 14 found; start..end, strand, type, name):
     12..39      +  repeat_region  AAV2 ITR (fragment): inverted terminal repeat of adeno-associated virus serotype 2 inverted
     68..95      +  repeat_region  AAV2 ITR (fragment): inverted terminal repeat of adeno-associated virus serotype 2 inverted
    879..1595    +  CDS            SYFP2: SYFP2 is a basic (constitutively fluorescent) yellow fluorescent protein published in 2006, derived from Aequorea victoria. It is reported to be a very rapidly-maturing monomer with moderate acid sensitivity.
   1635..1792    +  misc_feature   WPRE (fragment): woodchuck hepatitis virus posttranscriptional regulatory element
   1798..1878    +  misc_feature   WPRE (fragment): woodchuck hepatitis virus posttranscriptional regulatory element
   1895..2006    +  polyA_signal   bGH poly(A) signal: bovine growth hormone polyadenylation signal
   2124..2264    +  repeat_region  AAV2 ITR: inverted terminal repeat of adeno-associated virus serotype 2 inverted
   2269..2320    -  misc_feature   bom (fragment): basis of mobility region from pBR322
   2339..2794    +  rep_origin     f1 ori (sequence partly withheld): f1 bacteriophage origin of replication; arrow indicates direction of (+) strand synthesis
   2795..2844    -  misc_feature   bom (fragment): basis of mobility region from pBR322
   2946..2981    -  CDS            rop (fragment): Rop protein, which maintains plasmids at low copy number; rop
   3076..3180    +  promoter       AmpR promoter: bla
   3181..4041    +  CDS            AmpR: β-lactamase; bla; confers resistance to ampicillin, carbenicillin, and related antibiotics
   4212..4800    +  rep_origin     ori: high-copy-number ColE1/pMB1/pBR322/pUC origin of replication
>Addgene plasmid #233584 | AiP20074 - pAAV-AiE3100m-minBG-SYFP2-WPRE3-BGHpA | addgene full sequence | sequence record 476781 | Addgene NGS Result
CCTGCAGGCAGCTGCGCGCTCGCTCGCTCACTGAGGCCGCCCGGGCGTCGGGCGACCTTTGGTCGCCCGG
CCTCAGTGAGCGAGCGAGCGCGCAGAGAGGGAGTGGCCAACTCCATCACTAGGGGTTCCTGCGGCCGCAC
GCGTCACACACACACACACACACATACTACAAGTGGATATATAACGAATTGTAAACAGTCTTTCCAACAA
CCATTACAGAATTACAGAAATTCTCTCACCCTATCATAGAATCCAAACCCATACTTGTGGAATTGGCTGT
TCTTTGACTTCTTCCTATAGAGCGACTGCTTCTGATAGCTTTCTGAGGCCCAGACTGCTTACACAGCTGG
AATCTAGCTGTCTGATAAGGCAGCTGTCACTTCCCATTCTGCAGAACGTTCCCACAAAAACTGTCCCAAA
TGCTAAATCTTTCATTAGTGGAAGAGCTGACTCATGAGATTTAAATTAGGGATTCTATGCGGCAGAATAG
TTCTGTTGCAGCAAATGGAAAGGAAAAAGAAAGAATTGCTCCAGTTGAGTCTTTCTATTGAAGTCAAGCG
TGGGCACGGAGAATCGTGGACCTTGGATGACCAGCTGGAAGAAGGAAATGGTGGAGATGAACTGCCCATG
TTCACGTCCTTCTTGATGCTGAAAGTCTCTGTACAAATGCACAGCTCTTTCAAGATCATTGAGTTATCTC
CTCTCTAGGGCAAGAGGAAGTCCAAAGCAAATCATGCAGGCCTTCTGAAGATAAAGACCTCTTTGTACCC
ACGCCGGCGGAGCTCGGGCTGGGCATAAAAGTCAGGGCAGAGCCATCTATTGCTTACATTTGCTTCTGGG
ATCCAGATCTTTCGAAGCTAGCGCTACCGGTCGCCACCATGGTGAGCAAGGGCGAGGAGCTGTTCACCGG
GGTGGTGCCCATCCTGGTCGAGCTGGACGGCGACGTAAACGGCCACAAGTTCAGCGTGTCCGGCGAGGGC
GAGGGCGATGCCACCTACGGCAAGCTGACCCTGAAGCTGATCTGCACCACCGGCAAGCTGCCCGTGCCCT
GGCCCACCCTCGTGACCACCCTGGGCTACGGCGTGCAGTGCTTCGCCCGCTACCCCGACCACATGAAGCA
GCACGACTTCTTCAAGTCCGCCATGCCCGAAGGCTACGTCCAGGAGCGCACCATCTTCTTCAAGGACGAC
GGCAACTACAAGACCCGCGCCGAGGTGAAGTTCGAGGGCGACACCCTGGTGAACCGCATCGAGCTGAAGG
GCATCGACTTCAAGGAGGACGGCAACATCCTGGGGCACAAGCTGGAGTACAACTACAACAGCCACAACGT
CTATATCACCGCCGACAAGCAGAAGAACGGCATCAAGGCCAACTTCAAGATCCGCCACAACATCGAGGAC
GGCGGCGTGCAGCTCGCCGACCACTACCAGCAGAACACCCCCATCGGCGACGGCCCCGTGCTGCTGCCCG
ACAACCACTACCTGAGCTACCAGTCCAAGCTGAGCAAAGACCCCAACGAGAAGCGCGATCACATGGTCCT
GCTGGAGTTCGTGACCGCCGCCGGGATCACTCTCGGCATGGACGAGCTGTACAAGTAAGTCGACGGCGCG
CCGCGGCCGCGAATTCGATATCATAATCAACCTCTGGATTACAAAATTTGTGAAAGATTGACTGGTATTC
TTAACTATGTTGCTCCTTTTACGCTATGTGGATACGCTGCTTTAATGCCTTTGTATCATGCTATTGCTTC
CCGTATGGCTTTCATTTTCTCCTCCTTGTATAAATCCTGGTTAGTTCTTGCCACGGCGGAACTCATCGCC
GCCTGCCTTGCCCGCTGCTGGACAGGGGCTCGGCTGTTGGGCACTGACAATTCCGTGGCTCGAGAGATCT
TCGACTGTGCCTTCTAGTTGCCAGCCATCTGTTGTTTGCCCCTCCCCCGTGCCTTCCTTGACCCTGGAAG
GTGCCACTCCCACTGTCCTTTCCTAATAAAATGAGGAAATTGCATCGCATTGTCTGAGTAGGTGTCATTC
TATTCTGGGGGGTGGGGTGGGGCAGGACAGCAAGGGGGAGGATTGGGAAGACAATAGCAGGCATGAGATC
TCACGTGCGGACCGAGCGGCCGCAGGAACCCCTAGTGATGGAGTTGGCCACTCCCTCTCTGCGCGCTCGC
TCGCTCACTGAGGCCGGGCGACCAAAGGTCGCCCGACGCCCGGGCTTTGCCCGGGCGGCCTCAGTGAGCG
AGCGAGCGCGCAGCTGCCTGCAGGGGCGCCTGATGCGGTATTTTCTCCTTACGCATCTGTGCGGTATTTC
ACACCGCATA
[95 nt withheld, positions 2321-2415]
T
[46 nt withheld, positions 2417-2462]
C
[141 nt withheld, positions 2464-2604]
CCTTTGACGTTGGAGTCCACGTTCTTT
[37 nt withheld, positions 2632-2668]
ACTCTATCTCGGGCTATTCTTTTGATTTATAAGGGATTTTGCCGATTTCGGTCTATTGGTTAAAAAATGA
GCTGATTTAACAAAAATTTAACGCGAATTTTAACAAAATATTAACGTTTACAATTTTATGGTGCACTCTC
AGTACAATCTGCTCTGATGCCGCATAGTTAAGCCAGCCCCGACACCCGCCAACACCCGCTGACGCGCCCT
GACGGGCTTGTCTGCTCCCGGCATCCGCTTACAGACAAGCTGTGACCGTCTCCGGGAGCTGCATGTGTCA
GAGGTTTTCACCGTCATCACCGAAACGCGCGAGACGAAAGGGCCTCGTGATACGCCTATTTTTATAGGTT
AATGTCATGATAATAATGGTTTCTTAGACGTCAGGTGGCACTTTTCGGGGAAATGTGCGCGGAACCCCTA
TTTGTTTATTTTTCTAAATACATTCAAATATGTATCCGCTCATGAGACAATAACCCTGATAAATGCTTCA
ATAATATTGAAAAAGGAAGAGTATGAGTATTCAACATTTCCGTGTCGCCCTTATTCCCTTTTTTGCGGCA
TTTTGCCTTCCTGTTTTTGCTCACCCAGAAACGCTGGTGAAAGTAAAAGATGCTGAAGATCAGTTGGGTG
CACGAGTGGGTTACATCGAACTGGATCTCAACAGCGGTAAGATCCTTGAGAGTTTTCGCCCCGAAGAACG
TTTTCCAATGATGAGCACTTTTAAAGTTCTGCTATGTGGCGCGGTATTATCCCGTATTGACGCCGGGCAA
GAGCAACTCGGTCGCCGCATACACTATTCTCAGAATGACTTGGTTGAGTACTCACCAGTCACAGAAAAGC
ATCTTACGGATGGCATGACAGTAAGAGAATTATGCAGTGCTGCCATAACCATGAGTGATAACACTGCGGC
CAACTTACTTCTGACAACGATCGGAGGACCGAAGGAGCTAACCGCTTTTTTGCACAACATGGGGGATCAT
GTAACTCGCCTTGATCGTTGGGAACCGGAGCTGAATGAAGCCATACCAAACGACGAGCGTGACACCACGA
TGCCTGTAGCAATGGCAACAACGTTGCGCAAACTATTAACTGGCGAACTACTTACTCTAGCTTCCCGGCA
ACAATTAATAGACTGGATGGAGGCGGATAAAGTTGCAGGACCACTTCTGCGCTCGGCCCTTCCGGCTGGC
TGGTTTATTGCTGATAAATCTGGAGCCGGTGAGCGTGGGTCTCGCGGTATCATTGCAGCACTGGGGCCAG
ATGGTAAGCCCTCCCGTATCGTAGTTATCTACACGACGGGGAGTCAGGCAACTATGGATGAACGAAATAG
ACAGATCGCTGAGATAGGTGCCTCACTGATTAAGCATTGGTAACTGTCAGACCAAGTTTACTCATATATA
CTTTAGATTGATTTAAAACTTCATTTTTAATTTAAAAGGATCTAGGTGAAGATCCTTTTTGATAATCTCA
TGACCAAAATCCCTTAACGTGAGTTTTCGTTCCACTGAGCGTCAGACCCCGTAGAAAAGATCAAAGGATC
TTCTTGAGATCCTTTTTTTCTGCGCGTAATCTGCTGCTTGCAAACAAAAAAACCACCGCTACCAGCGGTG
GTTTGTTTGCCGGATCAAGAGCTACCAACTCTTTTTCCGAAGGTAACTGGCTTCAGCAGAGCGCAGATAC
CAAATACTGTTCTTCTAGTGTAGCCGTAGTTAGGCCACCACTTCAAGAACTCTGTAGCACCGCCTACATA
CCTCGCTCTGCTAATCCTGTTACCAGTGGCTGCTGCCAGTGGCGATAAGTCGTGTCTTACCGGGTTGGAC
TCAAGACGATAGTTACCGGATAAGGCGCAGCGGTCGGGCTGAACGGGGGGTTCGTGCACACAGCCCAGCT
TGGAGCGAACGACCTACACCGAACTGAGATACCTACAGCGTGAGCTATGAGAAAGCGCCACGCTTCCCGA
AGGGAGAAAGGCGGACAGGTATCCGGTAAGCGGCAGGGTCGGAACAGGAGAGCGCACGAGGGAGCTTCCA
GGGGGAAACGCCTGGTATCTTTATAGTCCTGTCGGGTTTCGCCACCTCTGACTTGAGCGTCGATTTTTGT
GATGCTCGTCAGGGGGGCGGAGCCTATGGAAAAACGCCAGCAACGCGGCCTTTTTACGGTTCCTGGCCTT
TTGCTGGCCTTTTGCTCACATGT
